>Addgene plasmid #117761 | pLD2 translation factors | addgene full sequence | sequence record 252179 | Addgene NGS Result
TAATACGACTCACTATAGGGGAATTGTGAGCGGATAACAATTCCCCACTAGAAATAATTTTGTTTAACTT
TAAGAAGGAGATATACATATGCACCACCACCACCACCACAGCGTTGTGCCTGTAGCCGACGTACTCCAGG
GCCGTGTAGCCGTTGACAGCGAAGTCACCGTGCGCGGATGGGTACGTACCCGCCGAGATTCAAAAGCTGG
CATCTCCTTCCTCGCCGTTTATGACGGTTCCTGCTTTGATCCTGTACAGGCTGTCATCAATAATTCTCTG
CCCAATTACAATGAAGACGTCCTGCGTCTGACCACCGGCTGCTCGGTCATTGTGACGGGTAAAGTCGTGG
CGTCGCCGGGCCAGGGGCAACAATTTGAAATCCAGGCCAGCAAGGTTGAAGTTGCTGGTTGGGTTGAAGA
TCCAGACACTTACCCGATGGCGGCAAAACGCCACAGCATTGAGTATCTGCGTGAAGTCGCTCACCTGCGT
CCGCGCACAAACCTGATTGGTGCCGTCGCGCGCGTTCGCCATACGCTGGCGCAGGCGCTGCATCGCTTCT
TTAACGAGCAGGGATTCTTCTGGGTTTCAACGCCACTGATTACCGCATCTGATACCGAAGGTGCAGGCGA
AATGTTCCGCGTTTCTACGCTGGATCTGGAAAACCTGCCGCGTAACGATCAGGGCAAAGTGGATTTCGAC
AAAGACTTCTTTGGTAAAGAGTCTTTCCTGACCGTATCTGGCCAGTTGAACGGCGAAACCTACGCTTGCG
CATTGTCCAAAATCTATACCTTCGGCCCGACTTTCCGTGCTGAAAACTCCAACACCAGCCGTCACCTGGC
GGAGTTCTGGATGCTGGAGCCGGAAGTGGCGTTTGCTAACCTGAACGATATTGCGGGTCTGGCTGAAGCC
ATGCTGAAATATGTCTTCAAAGCGGTTCTCGAAGAACGCGCTGACGACATGAAGTTCTTCGCTGAACGCG
TAGATAAAGATGCCGTTTCACGTCTGGAACGCTTCATTGAAGCCGATTTTGCGCAGGTGGATTATACCGA
CGCAGTGACCATTCTCGAAAACTGCGGCAGGAAGTTTGAAAACCCGGTTTACTGGGGAGTCGATCTCTCT
TCTGAGCATGAGCGTTATCTGGCGGAAGAACACTTTAAAGCACCGGTAGTGGTTAAAAACTATCCGAAAG
ATATTAAAGCGTTCTATATGCGCCTTAACGAAGACGGTAAAACCGTTGCGGCTATGGACGTTCTGGCTCC
GGGCATCGGTGAGATCATTGGTGGCTCCCAGCGTGAAGAACGTCTGGACGTGCTGGACGAGCGTATGCTG
GAAATGGGCCTGAATAAAGAAGATTACTGGTGGTATCGCGATCTGCGTCGCTACGGTACTGTTCCGCATT
CAGGTTTCGGTCTTGGTTTTGAACGTCTGATTGCTTACGTAACTGGCGTGCAAAACGTACGTGATGTGAT
TCCGTTCCCACGTACTCCGCGTAACGCCAGCTTCTAATTATCTGTTAGTTTTTTTCTACTAGACTGCTAA
CAAAGCCCGAAAGGAAGCTGAGTTGGCTGCTGCCACCGCTGAGCAATAACTAGCATAACCCCTTGGGGCC
TCTAAACGGGTCTTGAGGGGTTTTTTGCTGAAAGGAGGAACTACTAGAGCGATCCCGCGAAATTAATACG
ACTCACTATAGGGGAATTGTGAGCGGATAACAATTCCCCACTAGAAATAATTTTGTTTAACTTTAAGAAG
GAGATATACATATGAGTGACTATAAATCAACCCTGAATCTGCCGGAAACAGGGTTCCCGATGCGTGGCGA
TCTCGCCAAGCGCGAACCCGGAATGCTGGCGCGTTGGACTGATGATGATCTGTACGGCATCATCCGTGCG
GCTAAAAAAGGCAAAAAAACCTTCATTCTGCATGATGGCCCTCCTTATGCGAATGGCAGCATTCATATTG
GTCACTCGGTTAACAAGATTCTGAAAGACATTATCGTGAAGTCCAAAGGGCTTTCCGGTTATGACTCGCC
GTATGTGCCTGGCTGGGACTGCCACGGTCTGCCGATCGAGCTGAAAGTCGAGCAAGAATACGGTAAGCCG
GGTGAGAAGTTCACCGCCGCCGAGTTCCGCGCCAAGTGCCGCGAATACGCGGCGACCCAGGTTGACGGTC
AACGCAAAGACTTTATCCGTCTGGGCGTGCTGGGCGACTGGTCGCACCCGTACCTGACCATGGACTTCAA
AACTGAAGCCAACATCATCCGCGCGCTGGGCAAAATCATCGGCAACGGTCACCTGCACAAAGGCGCGAAG
CCAGTTCACTGGTGCGTTGACTGCCGTTCTGCGCTGGCGGAAGCGGAAGTTGAGTATTACGACAAAACTT
CTCCGTCCATCGACGTTGCTTTCCAGGCAGTCGATCAGGATGCACTGAAAGCAAAGTTTGCCGTAAGCAA
CGTTAACGGCCCAATCTCGCTGGTAATCTGGACCACCACGCCGTGGACTCTGCCTGCCAACCGCGCAATC
TCTATTGCACCAGATTTCGACTATGCGCTGGTGCAGATCGACGGTCAGGCCGTGATTCTGGCGAAAGATC
TGGTTGAAAGCGTAATGCAGCGTATCGGCGTGACCGATTACACCATTCTCGGCACGGTAAAAGGTGCGGA
GCTTGAGCTGCTGCGCTTTACCCATCCGTTTATGGGCTTCGACGTTCCGGCAATCCTCGGCGATCACGTT
ACCCTGGATGCCGGTACCGGTGCCGTTCACACCGCGCCTGGCCACGGCCCGGACGACTATGTGATCGGTC
AGAAATACGGCCTGGAAACCGCTAACCCGGTTGGCCCGGACGGCACTTATCTGCCGGGCACTTATCCGAC
GCTGGATGGCGTGAACGTCTTCAAAGCGAACGACATCGTCGTTGCGCTGCTGCAAGAAAAAGGCGCGCTG
CTGCACGTTGAGAAAATGCAGCACAGCTATCCGTGCTGCTGGCGTCACAAAACGCCGATCATCTTCCGCG
CGACGCCGCAGTGGTTCGTCAGCATGGATCAGAAAGGTCTGCGTGCGCAGTCACTGAAAGAGATCAAAGG
CGTGCAGTGGATCCCGGACTGGGGCCAGGCGCGTATCGAGTCGATGGTTGCTAACCGTCCTGACTGGTGT
ATCTCCCGTCAGCGCACCTGGGGTGTACCGATGTCACTGTTCGTGCACAAAGACACGGAAGAGCTGCATC
CGCGTACCCTTGAACTGATGGAAGAAGTGGCAAAACGCGTTGAAGTCGATGGCATCCAGGCGTGGTGGGA
TCTCGATGCGAAAGAGATCCTCGGCGACGAAGCTGATCAGTACGTGAAAGTGCCGGACACATTGGATGTA
TGGTTTGACTCCGGATCTACCCACTCTTCTGTTGTTGACGTGCGTCCGGAGTTTGCCGGTCACGCAGCGG
ACATGTATCTGGAAGGTTCTGACCAACACCGCGGCTGGTTCATGTCTTCCCTAATGATCTCCACCGCGAT
GAAGGGTAAAGCGCCGTATCGTCAGGTACTGACCCACGGCTTTACCGTGGATGGTCAGGGCCGCAAGATG
TCTAAATCCATCGGCAATACCGTTTCGCCGCAGGATGTGATGAACAAACTGGGCGCGGATATTCTGCGTC
TGTGGGTGGCATCAACCGACTACACCGGTGAAATGGCCGTTTCTGACGAGATCCTGAAACGTGCTGCCGA
TAGCTATCGTCGTATCCGTAACACCGCGCGCTTCCTGCTGGCAAACCTGAACGGTTTTGATCCAGCAAAA
GATATGGTGAAACCGGAAGAGATGGTGGTACTGGATCGCTGGGCCGTAGGTTGTGCGAAAGCGGCACAGG
AAGACATCCTCAAGGCGTACGAAGCATACGATTTCCACGAAGTGGTACAGCGTCTGATGCGCTTCTGCTC
CGTTGAGATGGGTTCCTTCTACCTCGACATCATCAAAGACCGTCAGTACACCGCCAAAGCGGACAGTGTG
GCGCGTCGTAGCTGCCAGACTGCGCTATATCACATCGCAGAAGCGCTGGTGCGCTGGATGGCACCAATCC
TCTCCTTCACCGCTGATGAAGTGTGGGGCTACCTGCCGGGCGAACGTGAAAAATACGTCTTCACCGGTGA
GTGGTACGAAGGCCTGTTTGGCCTGGCAGACAGTGAAGCGATGAACGATGCGTTCTGGGACGAGCTGTTG
AAAGTGCGTGGCGAAGTGAACAAAGTCATTGAGCAAGCGCGTGCCGACAAGAAAGTGGGTGGCTCGCTGG
AAGCGGCAGTAACCTTGTATGCAGAACCGGAACTGTCGGCGAAACTGACCGCGCTGGGCGATGAATTACG
ATTTGTCCTGTTGACCTCCGGCGCTACCGTTGCAGACTATAACGACGCACCTGCTGATGCTCAGCAGAGC
GAAGTACTCAAAGGGCTGAAAGTCGCGTTGAGTAAAGCCGAAGGTGAGAAGTGCCCACGCTGCTGGCACT
ACACCCAGGATGTCGGCAAGGTGGCGGAACACGCAGAAATCTGTGGCCGCTGTGTCAGCAACGTCGCCGG
TGACGGTGAAAAACGTAAGTTTGCCCACCACCACCACCACCACTAATTATCTGTTAGTTTTTTTCTACTA
GACTGCTAACAAAGCCCGAAAGGAAGCTGAGTTGGCTGCTGCCACCGCTGAGCAATAACTAGCATAACCC
CTTGGGGCCTCTAAACGGGTCTTGAGGGGTTTTTTGCTGAAAGGAGGAACTACTAGAGCGATCCCGCGAA
ATTAATACGACTCACTATAGGGGAATTGTGAGCGGATAACAATTCCCCACTAGAAATAATTTTGTTTAAC
TTTAAGAAGGAGATATACATATGCACCACCACCACCACCACAGCAAGAGCACCGCTGAGATCCGTCAGGC
GTTTCTCGACTTTTTCCATAGTAAGGGACATCAGGTAGTTGCCAGCAGCTCCCTGGTACCCCATAACGAC
CCAACTTTGTTGTTTACCAACGCCGGGATGAACCAGTTCAAGGATGTGTTCCTTGGGCTCGACAAGCGTA
ATTATTCCCGCGCTACCACTTCCCAACGCTGCGTGCGTGCGGGTGGTAAACACAACGACCTGGAAAACGT
CGGTTACACCGCGCGTCACCATACCTTCTTCGAAATGCTGGGCAACTTCAGCTTCGGCGACTATTTCAAA
CACGATGCCATTCAGTTTGCATGGGAACTGCTGACCAGCGAAAAATGGTTTGCCCTGCCGAAAGAGCGTC
TGTGGGTTACCGTCTATGAAAGCGACGACGAAGCCTACGAAATCTGGGAAAAAGAAGTAGGGATCCCGCG
CGAACGTATTATTCGCATCGGCGATAACAAAGGTGCGCCATACGCATCTGACAACTTCTGGCAGATGGGT
GACACTGGTCCGTGCGGCCCGTGCACCGAAATCTTCTACGATCACGGCGACCACATTTGGGGGGGCCCTC
CGGGAAGCCCGGAAGAAGACGGCGACCGCTACATTGAGATCTGGAACATCGTCTTCATGCAGTTCAACCG
CCAGGCCGATGGCACGATGGAACCGCTGCCGAAGCCGTCTGTAGATACCGGTATGGGTCTGGAGCGTATT
GCTGCGGTGCTGCAACACGTTAACTCTAACTATGACATCGACCTGTTCCGCACGCTGATCCAGGCGGTAG
CGAAAGTCACTGGCGCAACCGATCTGAGCAATAAATCGCTGCGCGTAATCGCTGACCACATTCGTTCTTG
TGCGTTCCTGATCGCGGATGGCGTAATGCCGTCCAATGAAAACCGTGGTTATGTACTGCGTCGTATCATT
CGTCGCGCAGTGCGTCACGGTAATATGCTCGGCGCGAAAGAAACCTTCTTCTACAAACTGGTTGGTCCGC
TGATCGACGTTATGGGCTCTGCGGGTGAAGACCTGAAACGCCAGCAGGCGCAGGTTGAGCAGGTGCTGAA
GACTGAAGAAGAGCAGTTTGCTCGTACTCTGGAGCGCGGTCTGGCGTTGCTGGATGAAGAGCTGGCAAAA
CTTTCTGGTGATACGCTGGATGGTGAAACTGCTTTCCGTCTGTACGACACCTATGGCTTCCCGGTTGACC
TGACGGCTGATGTTTGTCGTGAGCGCAACATCAAAGTTGACGAAGCTGGTTTTGAAGCTGCAATGGAAGA
GCAGCGTCGTCGCGCGCGCGAAGCCAGCGGCTTTGGTGCCGATTACAACGCAATGATCCGTGTTGACAGT
GCATCTGAGTTTAAAGGCTATGACCATCTGGAACTGAACGGCAAAGTGACTGCGCTGTTTGTTGATGGTA
AAGCGGTTGATGCCATCAATGCAGGCCAGGAAGCTGTGGTCGTGCTGGATCAAACGCCATTCTATGCGGA
ATCCGGCGGTCAGGTTGGCGATAAAGGCGAACTGAAAGGCGCTAACTTCTCCTTTGCGGTGGAAGATACG
CAGAAATACGGCCAGGCGATTGGTCACATCGGTAAACTTGCTGCGGGTTCTCTGAAAGTGGGCGACGCGG
TGCAGGCTGATGTTGATGAGGCTCGTCGCGCCCGTATTCGTCTGAATCACTCCGCAACGCACCTGATGCA
CGCTGCGCTGCGCCAGGTTCTGGGTACTCATGTATCGCAGAAAGGTTCACTGGTTAACGACAAGGTGCTG
CGCTTCGACTTCTCACACAACGAAGCGATGAAACCAGAAGAGATTCGTGCGGTCGAAGACCTGGTGAACA
CACAGATTCGTCGCAATTTGCCGATCGAAACCAACATCATGGATCTCGAAGCGGCGAAAGCGAAAGGTGC
GATGGCGCTGTTCGGCGAGAAGTATGATGAGCGCGTACGCGTGCTGAGCATGGGCGATTTCTCTACCGAG
TTGTGTGGCGGTACTCACGCCAGCCGCACTGGTGATATTGGTCTGTTCCGCATCATCTCTGAATCGGGTA
CTGCTGCCGGCGTTCGTCGTATCGAAGCGGTAACCGGAGAAGGTGCTATCGCCACCGTTCATGCAGACAG
CGATCGCTTAAGCGAAGTCGCGCATCTGCTGAAAGGCGATAGCAATAATCTGGCTGATAAAGTGCGCTCA
GTACTGGAACGTACGCGTCAGCTGGAAAAAGAGTTACAACAGCTTAAAGAACAAGCTGCCGCACAGGAGA
GCGCAAATCTTTCCAGTAAGGCAATCGATGTTAATGGTGTTAAGCTGTTGGTTAGCGAGCTTAGCGGTGT
TGAGCCGAAAATGTTGCGTACCATGGTTGACGATTTAAAAAATCAGCTGGGGTCGACAATTATCGTGCTG
GCAACGGTAGTCGAAGGTAAGGTTTCTCTGATTGCAGGCGTATCTAAGGACGTCACAGATCGTGTGAAAG
CAGGGGAACTGATTGGTATGGTCGCTCAGCAGGTGGGCGGCAAGGGTGGTGGACGTCCTGACATGGCGCA
AGCCGGTGGTACGGATGCTGCGGCCTTACCGGCAGCGTTAGCCAGTGTGAAAGGCTGGGTCAGCGCGAAA
TTGCAATAATTATCTGTTAGTTTTTTTCTACTAGACTGCTAACAAAGCCCGAAAGGAAGCTGAGTTGGCT
GCTGCCACCGCTGAGCAATAACTAGCATAACCCCTTGGGGCCTCTAAACGGGTCTTGAGGGGTTTTTTGC
TGAAAGGAGGAACTACTAGAGCGATCCCGCGAAATTAATACGACTCACTATAGGGGAATTGTGAGCGGAT
AACAATTCCCCACTAGAAATAATTTTGTTTAACTTTAAGAAGGAGATATACATATGATGCACCACCACCA
CCACCACTCACATCTCGCAGAACTGGTTGCCAGTGCGAAGGCGGCCATTAGCCAGGCGTCAGATGTTGCC
GCGTTAGATAATGTGCGCGTCGAATATTTGGGTAAAAAAGGGCACTTAACCCTTCAGATGACGACCCTGC
GTGAGCTGCCGCCAGAAGAGCGTCCGGCAGCTGGTGCGGTTATCAACGAAGCGAAAGAGCAGGTTCAGCA
GGCGCTGAATGCGCGTAAAGCGGAACTGGAAAGCGCTGCACTGAATGCGCGTCTGGCGGCGGAAACGATT
GATGTCTCTCTGCCAGGTCGTCGCATTGAAAACGGCGGTCTGCATCCGGTTACCCGTACCATCGACCGTA
TCGAAAGTTTCTTCGGTGAGCTTGGCTTTACCGTGGCAACCGGGCCGGAAATCGAAGACGATTATCATAA
CTTCGATGCTCTGAACATTCCTGGTCACCACCCGGCGCGCGCTGACCACGACACTTTCTGGTTTGACACT
ACCCGCCTGCTGCGTACCCAGACCTCTGGCGTACAGATCCGCACCATGAAAGCCCAGCAGCCACCGATTC
GTATCATCGCGCCTGGCCGTGTTTATCGTAACGACTACGACCAGACTCACACGCCGATGTTCCATCAGAT
GGAAGGTCTGATTGTTGATACCAACATCAGCTTTACCAACCTGAAAGGCACGCTGCACGACTTCCTGCGT
AACTTCTTTGAGGAAGATTTGCAGATTCGCTTCCGTCCTTCCTACTTCCCGTTTACCGAACCTTCTGCGG
AAGTGGACGTCATGGGTAAAAACGGTAAATGGCTGGAAGTGCTGGGCTGCGGGATGGTGCATCCGAACGT
GTTGCGTAACGTTGGCATCGACCCGGAAGTTTACTCTGGTTTCGCCTTCGGGATGGGGATGGAGCGTCTG
ACTATGTTGCGTTACGGCGTCACCGACCTGCGTTCATTCTTCGAAAACGATCTGCGTTTCCTCAAACAGT
TTAAATAAGGCAGGAATAGATTATGAAGTTCAGTGAACTGTGGTTACGCGAATGGGTGAACCCGGCGATT
GATAGCGATGCGCTGGCAAATCAAATCACTATGGCGGGCCTGGAAGTTGACGGTGTAGAACCGGTTGCCG
GCAGCTTCCACGGCGTGGTCGTTGGTGAAGTGGTTGAGTGTGCGCAGCATCCGAACGCTGACAAACTGCG
TGTGACAAAAGTGAATGTCGGCGGCGATCGCCTGCTGGACATCGTCTGCGGTGCGCCAAACTGCCGTCAG
GGCCTGCGTGTAGCGGTAGCGACCATTGGTGCTGTTCTGCCGGGTGATTTCAAAATTAAAGCGGCGAAAC
TGCGTGGCGAACCGTCTGAAGGGATGCTGTGCTCCTTCTCTGAACTGGGCATTTCTGACGATCACAGCGG
CATTATCGAACTGCCTGCGGATGCGCCGATTGGCACCGATATCCGTGAATACCTGAAACTTGATGACAAC
ACCATCGAAATCAGCGTGACGCCAAACCGTGCCGACTGCTTAGGCATCATTGGTGTTGCGCGTGACGTTG
CCGTGCTGAACCAGCTGCCGCTGGTTCAACCGGAAATCGTTCCGGTTGGTGCGACCATCGACGACACGCT
GCCGATTACAGTCGAAGCGCCGGAAGCCTGCCCGCGTTATCTTGGCCGTGTGGTAAAAGGCATTAACGTT
AAAGCGCCAACTCCGCTGTGGATGAAAGAAAAACTGCGTCGTTGCGGGATCCGTTCTATCGATGCAGTTG
TTGACGTCACCAACTATGTGCTGCTCGAACTGGGCCAGCCGATGCACGCTTTCGATAAAGATCGCATTGA
AGGCGGCATTGTGGTGCGGATGGCGAAAGAGGGCGAAACGCTGGTGCTGCTCGACGGTACTGAAGCGAAG
CTGAATGCTGACACTCTGGTCATCGCCGACCACAACAAGGCGCTGGCGATGGGCGGCATCTTCGGTGGCG
AACACTCTGGCGTGAATGACGAAACACAAAACGTGCTGCTGGAATGCGCGTTCTTTAGCCCGCTGTCTAT
CACCGGTCGTGCTCGTCGTCATGGCCTGCATACCGATGCGTCTCACCGTTATGAGCGTGGCGTTGATCCG
GCACTGCAACACAAAGCGATGGAACGTGCGACCCGTCTGCTGATCGACATCTGCGGTGGTGAGGCTGGCC
CGGTAATTGATATCACCAACGAAGCAACGCTGCCGAAGCGTGCAACCATCACTCTACGTCGTAGCAAACT
GGATCGCCTGATCGGCCATCATATTGCGGATGAGCAGGTAACTGACATTCTGCGTCGTCTCGGCTGCGAA
GTGACCGAAGGCAAAGACGAATGGCAGGCAGTTGCGCCGAGCTGGCGTTTCGATATGGAGATTGAAGAAG
ATCTGGTTGAAGAAGTCGCGCGTGTTTACGGCTACAACAACATCCCGGATGAGCCGGTACAGGCAAGCCT
GATTATGGGTACTCACCGTGAAGCTGACCTGTCGCTCAAGCGCGTGAAAACGCTGCTCAACGACAAAGGC
TATCAGGAAGTGATCACCTACAGCTTCGTTGATCCGAAAGTGCAGCAGATGATCCATCCAGGCGTTGAAG
CCTTACTGCTGCCAAGCCCGATCTCTGTTGAAATGTCAGCAATGCGTCTTTCTCTGTGGACTGGCCTGCT
GGCAACCGTGGTGTACAACCAGAACCGTCAGCAGAACCGTGTGCGCATTTTCGAAAGCGGTCTGCGTTTC
GTACCAGATACTCAGGCACCGTTGGGCATTCGTCAGGATCTGATGTTAGCCGGTGTGATTTGCGGTAACC
GTTACGAAGAGCACTGGAACCTGGCAAAAGAGACCGTTGATTTCTATGATTTGAAAGGCGATCTTGAATC
CGTTCTCGACCTGACCGGTAAACTGAATGAGGTTGAGTTCCGTGCAGAAGCGAATCCGGCACTGCATCCG
GGGCAATCCGCAGCGATTTATCTGAAAGGTGAACGTATTGGTTTTGTTGGGGTTGTTCATCCTGAACTGG
AACGTAAACTGGATCTTAACGGTCGCACTCTGGTGTTCGAACTGGAGTGGAACAAGCTCGCAGACCGCGT
GGTGCCTCAGGCGCGCGAGATTTCTCGCTTCCCGGCGAACCGTCGTGACATCGCGGTGGTGGTCGCAGAA
AACGTTCCCGCAGCGGATATTTTATCCGAATGTAAGAAAGTTGGCGTAAATCAGGTAGTTGGCGTAAACT
TATTTGACGTGTACCGCGGTAAGGGTGTTGCGGAGGGGTATAAGAGCCTCGCCATAAGCCTGATCCTGCA
AGATACCAGCCGTACACTCGAAGAAGAGGAGATTGCCGCTACCGTCGCCAAATGTGTAGAGGCATTAAAA
GAGCGATTCCAGGCATCATTGAGGGATTGATAATTATCTGTTAGTTTTTTTCTACTAGACTGCTAACAAA
GCCCGAAAGGAAGCTGAGTTGGCTGCTGCCACCGCTGAGCAATAACTAGCATAACCCCTTGGGGCCTCTA
AACGGGTCTTGAGGGGTTTTTTGCTGAAAGGAGGAACTACTAGAGCGATCCCGCGAAATTAATACGACTC
ACTATAGGGGAATTGTGAGCGGATAACAATTCCCCACTAGAAATAATTTTGTTTAACTTTAAGAAGGAGA
TATACATATGTCAGAATCACTACGTATTATTTTTGCGGGTACACCTGACTTTGCAGCGCGTCATCTCGAC
GCGCTGTTGTCTTCTGGTCATAACGTCGTTGGCGTGTTCACCCAGCCAGACCGACCGGCAGGACGCGGTA
AAAAACTGATGCCCAGCCCGGTTAAAGTTCTGGCTGAGGAAAAAGGTCTGCCCGTTTTTCAACCTGTTTC
CCTGCGTCCACAAGAAAACCAGCAACTGGTCGCCGAACTGCAAGCTGATGTTATGGTCGTCGTCGCCTAT
GGTTTAATTCTGCCGAAAGCAGTGCTGGAGATGCCGCGTCTTGGCTGTATCAACGTTCATGGTTCACTGC
TGCCACGCTGGCGCGGTGCTGCACCAATCCAACGCTCACTATGGGCGGGTGATGCAGAAACTGGTGTGAC
CATTATGCAAATGGATGTCGGTTTAGACACCGGTGATATGCTCTATAAGCTCTCCTGCCCGATTACCGCA
GAAGATACCAGTGGTACGCTGTACGACAAGCTGGCAGAGCTTGGCCCACAAGGGCTTATCACCACGTTGA
AACAACTGGCAGACGGCACGGCGAAACCAGAAGTTCAGGACGAAACTCTTGTCACTTACGCCGAGAAGTT
GAGTAAAGAAGAAGCGCGTATTGACTGGTCACTTTCGGCAGCACAGCTTGAACGCTGCATTCGCGCTTTC
AATCCATGGCCAATGAGCTGGCTGGAAATTGAAGGACAGCCGGTTAAAGTCTGGAAAGCATCGGTCATTG
ATACGGCAACCAACGCTGCACCAGGAACGATCCTTGAAGCCAACAAACAAGGCATTCAGGTTGCGACTGG
TGATGGCATCCTGAACCTGCTCTCGTTACAACCTGCGGGTAAGAAAGCGATGAGCGCGCAAGACCTCCTG
AACTCTCGTCGGGAATGGTTTGTTCCGGGCAACCGTCTGGTCCACCACCACCACCACCACTAATTATCTG
TTAGTTTTTTTCTACTAGACTGCTAACAAAGCCCGAAAGGAAGCTGAGTTGGCTGCTGCCACCGCTGAGC
AATAACTAGCATAACCCCTTGGGGCCTCTAAACGGGTCTTGAGGGGTTTTTTGCTGAAAGGAGGAACTAC
TAGAGCGATCCCGCGAAATTAATACGACTCACTATAGGGGAATTGTGAGCGGATAACAATTCCCCACTAG
AAATAATTTTGTTTAACTTTAAGAAGGAGATATACATATGGCTGAAATTACCGCATCCCTGGTAAAAGAG
CTGCGTGAGCGTACTGGCGCAGGCATGATGGATTGCAAAAAAGCACTGACTGAAGCTAACGGCGACATCG
AGCTGGCAATCGAAAACATGCGTAAGTCCGGTGCTATTAAAGCAGCGAAAAAAGCAGGCAACGTTGCTGC
TGACGGCGTGATCAAAACCAAAATCGACGGCAACTACGGCATCATTCTGGAAGTTAACTGCCAGACTGAC
TTCGTTGCAAAAGACGCTGGTTTCCAGGCGTTCGCAGACAAAGTTCTGGACGCAGCTGTTGCTGGCAAAA
TCACTGACGTTGAAGTTCTGAAAGCACAGTTCGAAGAAGAACGTGTTGCGCTGGTAGCGAAAATTGGTGA
AAACATCAACATTCGCCGCGTTGCTGCGCTGGAAGGCGACGTTCTGGGTTCTTATCAGCACGGTGCGCGT
ATCGGCGTTCTGGTTGCTGCTAAAGGCGCTGACGAAGAGCTGGTTAAACACATCGCTATGCACGTTGCTG
CAAGCAAGCCAGAGTTCATCAAACCGGAAGACGTATCCGCTGAAGTGGTAGAAAAAGAATACCAGGTACA
GCTGGATATCGCGATGCAGTCTGGTAAGCCGAAAGAAATCGCAGAGAAAATGGTTGAAGGCCGCATGAAG
AAGTTCACCGGCGAAGTTTCTCTGACCGGTCAGCCGTTCGTTATGGAACCAAGCAAAACTGTTGGTCAGC
TGCTGAAAGAGCATAACGCTGAAGTGACTGGCTTCATCCGCTTCGAAGTGGGTGAAGGCATCGAGAAAGT
TGAGACTGACTTTGCAGCAGAAGTTGCTGCGATGTCCAAGCAGTCTCACCACCACCACCACCACTAATTA
TCTGTTAGTTTTTTTCTACTAGACTGCTAACAAAGCCCGAAAGGAAGCTGAGTTGGCTGCTGCCACCGCT
GAGCAATAACTAGCATAACCCCTTGGGGCCTCTAAACGGGTCTTGAGGGGTTTTTTGCTGAAAGGAGGAA
CTACTAGAGCGATCCCGCGAAATTAATACGACTCACTATAGGGGAATTGTGAGCGGATAACAATTCCCCA
CTAGAAATAATTTTGTTTAACTTTAAGAAGGAGATATACATATGCACCACCACCACCACCAC
[537 nt withheld, positions 13783-14319]
TAAGAATTGTACTAGACTGCTAACAAAGCCCGAAAGGAAGCTGAGTTGGCTGCTGCCACCGCTGAGCAAT
AACTAGCATAACCCCTTGGGGCCTCTAAACGGGTCTTGAGGGGTTTTTTGCTGAAAGGAGGAACTACTAG
AGCGATCCCGCGAAATTAATACGACTCACTATAGGGGAATTGTGAGCGGATAACAATTCCCCACTAGAAA
TAATTTTGTTTAACTTTAAGAAGGAGATATACATATGCACCACCACCACCACCAC
[213 nt withheld, positions 14585-14797]
TAAGAATTGTACTAGACTGCTAACAAAGCCCGAAAGGAAGCTGAGTTGGCTGCTGCCACCGCTGAGCAAT
AACTAGCATAACCCCTTGGGGCCTCTAAACGGGTCTTGAGGGGTTTTTTGCTGAAAGGAGGAACTACTAG
TAGCGGCCGCTGCAGTCCGGATTGGCGAATGGG
[124 nt withheld, positions 14971-15094]
C
[91 nt withheld, positions 15096-15186]
A
[49 nt withheld, positions 15188-15236]
CCTTTGACGTTGGAGTCCACGTTCTTT
[37 nt withheld, positions 15264-15300]
ACCCTATCTCGGTCTATTCTTTTGATTTATAAGGGATTTTGCCGATTTCGGCCTATTGGTTAAAAAATGA
GCTGATTTAACAAAAATTTAACGCGAATTTTAACAAAATATTAACGCTTACAATTTAGGTGGCACTTTTC
GGGGAAATGTGCGCGGAACCCCTATTTGTTTATTTTTCTAAATACATTCAAATATGTATCCGCTCATGAA
TTAATTCTTAGAAAAACTCATCGAGCATCAAATGAAACTGCAATTTATTCATATCAGGATTATCAATACC
ATATTTTTGAAAAAGCCGTTTCTGTAATGAAGGAGAAAACTCACCGAGGCAGTTCCATAGGATGGCAAGA
TCCTGGTATCGGTCTGCGATTCCGACTCGTCCAACATCAATACAACCTATTAATTTCCCCTCGTCAAAAA
TAAGGTTATCAAGTGAGAAATCACCATGAGTGACGACTGAATCCGGTGAGAATGGCAAAAGTTTATGCAT
TTCTTTCCAGACTTGTTCAACAGGCCAGCCATTACGCTCGTCATCAAAATCACTCGCATCAACCAAACCG
TTATTCATTCGTGATTGCGCCTGAGCGAGACGAAATACGCGATCGCTGTTAAAAGGACAATTACAAACAG
GAATCGAATGCAACCGGCGCAGGAACACTGCCAGCGCATCAACAATATTTTCACCTGAATCAGGATATTC
TTCTAATACCTGGAATGCTGTTTTCCCGGGGATCGCAGTGGTGAGTAACCATGCATCATCAGGAGTACGG
ATAAAATGCTTGATGGTCGGAAGAGGCATAAATTCCGTCAGCCAGTTTAGTCTGACCATCTCATCTGTAA
CATCATTGGCAACGCTACCTTTGCCATGTTTCAGAAACAACTCTGGCGCATCGGGCTTCCCATACAATCG
ATAGATTGTCGCACCTGATTGCCCGACATTATCGCGAGCCCATTTATACCCATATAAATCAGCATCCATG
TTGGAATTTAATCGCGGCCTAGAGCAAGACGTTTCCCGTTGAATATGGCTCATAACACCCCTTGTATTAC
TGTTTATGTAAGCAGACAGTTTTATTGTTCATGACCAAAATCCCTTAACGTGAGTTTTCGTTCCACTGAG
CGTCAGACCCCGTAGAAAAGATCAAAGGATCTTCTTGAGATCCTTTTTTTCTGCGCGTAATCTGCTGCTT
GCAAACAAAAAAACCACCGCTACCAGCGGTGGTTTGTTTGCCGGATCAAGAGCTACCAACTCTTTTTCCG
AAGGTAACTGGCTTCAGCAGAGCGCAGATACCAAATACTGTCCTTCTAGTGTAGCCGTAGTTAGGCCACC
ACTTCAAGAACTCTGTAGCACCGCCTACATACCTCGCTCTGCTAATCCTGTTACCAGTGGCTGCTGCCAG
TGGCGATAAGTCGTGTCTTACCGGGTTGGACTCAAGACGATAGTTACCGGATAAGGCGCAGCGGTCGGGC
TGAACGGGGGGTTCGTGCACACAGCCCAGCTTGGAGCGAACGACCTACACCGAACTGAGATACCTACAGC
GTGAGCTATGAGAAAGCGCCACGCTTCCCGAAGGGAGAAAGGCGGACAGGTATCCGGTAAGCGGCAGGGT
CGGAACAGGAGAGCGCACGAGGGAGCTTCCAGGGGGAAACGCCTGGTATCTTTATAGTCCTGTCGGGTTT
CGCCACCTCTGACTTGAGCGTCGATTTTTGTGATGCTCGTCAGGGGGGCGGAGCCTATGGAAAAACGCCA
GCAACGCGGCCTTTTTACGGTTCCTGGCCTTTTGCTGGCCTTTTGCTCACATGTTCTTTCCTGCGTTATC
CCCTGATTCTGTGGATAACCGTATTACCGCCTTTGAGTGAGCTGATACCGCTCGCCGCAGCCGAACGACC
GAGCGCAGCGAGTCAGTGAGCGAGGAAGCGGAAGAGCGCCTGATGCGGTATTTTCTCCTTACGCATCTGT
GCGGTATTTCACACCGCAATGGTGCACTCTCAGTACAATCTGCTCTGATGCCGCATAGTTAAGCCAGTAT
ACACTCCGCTATCGCTACGTGACTGGGTCATGGCTGCGCCCCGACACCCGCCAACACCCGCTGACGCGCC
CTGACGGGCTTGTCTGCTCCCGGCATCCGCTTACAGACAAGCTGTGACCGTCTCCGGGAGCTGCATGTGT
CAGAGGTTTTCACCGTCATCACCGAAACGCGCGAGGCAGCTGCGGTAAAGCTCATCAGCGTGGTCGTGAA
GCGATTCACAGATGTCTGCCTGTTCATCCGCGTCCAGCTCGTTGAGTTTCTCCAGAAGCGTTAATGTCTG
GCTTCTGATAAAGCGGGCCATGTTAAGGGCGGTTTTTTCCTGTTTGGTCACTGATGCCTCCGTGTAAGGG
GGATTTCTGTTCATGGGGGTAATGATACCGATGAAACGAGAGAGGATGCTCACGATACGGGTTACTGATG
ATGAACATGCCCGGTTACTGGAACGTTGTGAGGGTAAACAACTGGCGGTATGGATGCGGCGGGACCAGAG
AAAAATCACTCAGGGTCAATGCCAGCGCTTCGTTAATACAGATGTAGGTGTTCCACAGGGTAGCCAGCAG
CATCCTGCGATGCAGATCCGGAACATAATGGTGCAGGGCGCTGACTTCCGCGTTTCCAGACTTTACGAAA
CACGGAAACCGAAGACCATTCATGTTGTTGCTCAGGTCGCAGACGTTTTGCAGCAGCAGTCGCTTCACGT
TCGCTCGCGTATCGGTGATTCATTCTGCTAACCAGTAAGGCAACCCCGCCAGCCTAGCCGGGTCCTCAAC
GACAGGAGCACGATCATGCGCACCCGTGGGGCCGCCATGCCGGCGATAATGGCCTGCTTCTCGCCGAAAC
GTTTGGTGGCGGGACCAGTGACGAAGGCTTGAGCGAGGGCGTGCAAGATTCCGAATACCGCAAGCGACAG
GCCGATCATCGTCGCGCTCCAGCGAAAGCGGTCCTCGCCGAAAATGACCCAGAGCGCTGCCGGCACCTGT
CCTACGAGTTGCATGATAAAGAAGACAGTCATAAGTGCGGCGACGATAGTCATGCCCCGCGCCCACCGGA
AGGAGCTGACTGGGTTGAAGGCTCTCAAGGGCATCGGTCGAGATCCCGGTGCCTAATGAGTGAGCTAACT
TACATTAATTGCGTTGCGCTCACTGCCCGCTTTCCAGTCGGGAAACCTGTCGTGCCAGCTGCATTAATGA
ATCGGCCAACGCGCGGGGAGAGGCGGTTTGCGTATTGGGCGCCAGGGTGGTTTTTCTTTTCACCAGTGAG
ACGGGCAACAGCTGATTGCCCTTCACCGCCTGGCCCTGAGAGAGTTGCAGCAAGCGGTCCACGCTGGTTT
GCCCCAGCAGGCGAAAATCCTGTTTGATGGTGGTTAACGGCGGGATATAACATGAGCTGTCTTCGGTATC
GTCGTATCCCACTACCGAGATATCCGCACCAACGCGCAGCCCGGACTCGGTAATGGCGCGCATTGCGCCC
AGCGCCATCTGATCGTTGGCAACCAGCATCGCAGTGGGAACGATGCCCTCATTCAGCATTTGCATGGTTT
GTTGAAAACCGGACATGGCACTCCAGTCGCCTTCCCGTTCCGCTATCGGCTGAATTTGATTGCGAGTGAG
ATATTTATGCCAGCCAGCCAGACGCAGACGCGCCGAGACAGAACTTAATGGGCCCGCTAACAGCGCGATT
TGCTGGTGACCCAATGCGACCAGATGCTCCACGCCCAGTCGCGTACCGTCTTCATGGGAGAAAATAATAC
TGTTGATGGGTGTCTGGTCAGAGACATCAAGAAATAACGCCGGAACATTAGTGCAGGCAGCTTCCACAGC
AATGGCATCCTGGTCATCCAGCGGATAGTTAATGATCAGCCCACTGACGCGTTGCGCGAGAAGATTGTGC
ACCGCCGCTTTACAGGCTTCGACGCCGCTTCGTTCTACCATCGACACCACCACGCTGGCACCCAGTTGAT
CGGCGCGAGATTTAATCGCCGCGACAATTTGCGACGGCGCGTGCAGGGCCAGACTGGAGGTGGCAACGCC
AATCAGCAACGACTGTTTGCCCGCCAGTTGTTGTGCCACGCGGTTGGGAATGTAATTCAGCTCCGCCATC
GCCGCTTCCACTTTTTCCCGCGTTTTCGCAGAAACGTGGCTGGCCTGGTTCACCACGCGGGAAACGGTCT
GATAAGAGACACCGGCATACTCTGCGACATCGTATAACGTTACTGGTTTCACATTCACCACCCTGAATTG
ACTCTCTTCCGGGCGCTATCATGCCATACCGCGAAAGGTTTTGCGCCATTCGATGGTGTCCGGGATCTCG
ACGCTCTCCCTTATGCGACTCCTGCATTAGGAAGCAGCCCAGTAGTAGGTTGAGGCCGTTGAGCACCGCC
GCCGCAAGGAATGGTGCATGCAAGGAGATGGCGCCCAACAGTCCCCCGGCCACGGGGCCTGCCACCATAC
CCACGCCGAAACAAGCGCTCATGAGCCCGAAGTGGCGAGCCCGATCTTCCCCATCGGTGATGTCGGCGAT
ATAGGCGCCAGCAACCGCACCTGTGGCGCCGGTGATGCCGGCCACGATGCGTCCGGCGTAGAGGATCGAG
ATCTGAATTCGCGGCCGCTTCTAGAGCGATCCCGCGAAAT
