[The description below was written by a language model from this plasmid's Addgene catalogue record.]
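Description:
pLD2 translation factors is an Escherichia coli expression plasmid built on a BioBrick-adapted version of pET-24a(+). The backbone is about 5 kb, and it carries an insert of roughly 15 kb, for a total size of close to 20 kb. It is propagated in bacteria as a high-copy plasmid under kanamycin selection. The record also lists tetracycline as a selectable marker, but it does not explain where that marker sits or how it is used. No feature table is provided, so the promoter arrangement, ribosome binding sites, terminators and any affinity tags are not documented here. pET-24a(+) vectors normally drive expression from a T7 promoter under lac operator control, but the record does not state whether the cistrons in this construct are organised that way.

The payload is a set of eight E. coli translation-factor cistrons, numbered 14 to 21. They form one segment of a de novo designed and synthesised 30-cistron translation-factor module, assembled in BioBrick format. The individual genes in this segment are not named in the record. The construct is intended for producing these factors in E. coli to prepare the PURE 3.0 translation system, a reconstituted cell-free protein synthesis system made from purified components. Expressing many factors from a few multi-cistron plasmids takes the place of a large number of separate single-protein preparations.

The depositor notes that this large, multi-cistron plasmid can be prone to recombination. Clone integrity therefore cannot be assumed, and several clones should be checked by restriction analysis before use.
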