Addgene plasmid #117761: pLD2 translation factors
Purpose: BioBrick encoding cistrons 14-21 in pET for preparation of PURE 3.0 translation system from E. coli
Depositing lab: Anthony Forster. Depositing organization: Uppsala University. Publication: De novo design and synthesis of a 30-cistron translation-factor module. Shepherd TR, Du L, Liljeruhm J, Samudyata, Wang J, Sjodin MOD, Wetterhall M, Yomo T, Forster AC. Nucleic Acids Res. 2017 Oct 13;45(18):10895-10905. doi: 10.1093/nar/gkx753. PubMed 28977654.
Backbone
  Vector backbone: BioBrick pET-24a(+)
  Backbone size w/o insert (bp): 5018
  Total vector size (bp): 19960
  Vector type: Escherichia coli
  Selectable markers: tetracycline
Growth in bacteria
  Bacterial resistance: Kanamycin, 50 μg/mL
  Growth temperature: 37°C
  Growth strain: NEB Stable
  Copy number: High Copy
Gene/Insert
  Gene/Insert name: Translation factor cistrons 14-21
  Species: Escherichia coli
  Insert size (bp): 15000
Terms and licenses: Academic/Nonprofit Terms; Industry Terms: Not Available to Industry
Depositor comments: The plasmid can be prone to recombination. The depositing lab suggests selecting multiple clones for restriction digest analysis as described in the publication prior to proceeding.
How to cite: pLD2 translation factors was a gift from Anthony Forster (Addgene plasmid # 117761 ; http://n2t.net/addgene:117761 ; RRID:Addgene_117761)
